>Addgene plasmid #118937 | pSOMA-NLS | addgene full sequence | sequence record 232109 | Addgene NGS Result
AATTCGAGCTCGGTACCCGGGGATCCTTGTCGACGAGTCAGTAATAAACGGCGTCAAAGTGGTTGCAGCC
GGCACACACGAGTCGTGTTTATCAACTCAAAGCACAAATACTTTTCCTCAACCTAAAAATAAGGCAATTA
GCCAAAAACAACTTTGCGTGTAAACAACGCTCAATACACGTGTCATTTTATTATTAGCTATTGCTTCACC
GCCTTAGCTTTCTCGTGACCTAGTCGTCCTCGTCTTTTCTTCTTCTTCTTCTATAAAACAATACCCAAAG
AGCTCTTCTTCTTCACAATTCAGATTTCAATTTCTCAAAATCTTAAAAACTTTCTCTCAATTCTCTCTAC
CGTGATCAAGGTAAATTTCTGTGTTCCTTATTCTCTCAAAATCTTCGATTTTGTTTTCGTTCGATCCCAA
TTTCGTATATGTTCTTTGGTTTAGATTCTGTTAATCTTAGATCGAAGACGATTTTCTGGGTTTGATCGTT
AGATATCATCTTAATTCTCGATTAGGGTTTCATAGATATCATCCGATTTGTTCAAATAATTTGAGTTTTG
TCGAATAATTACTCTTCGATTTGTGATTTCTATCTAGATCTGGTGTTAGTTTCTAGTTTGTGCGATCGAA
TTTGTCGATTAATCTGAGTTTTTCTGATTAACAGAATTCGGCATGGTGAGCAAGGGCGAGGAGCTGTTCA
CCGGGGTGGTGCCCATCCTGGTCGAGCTGGACGGCGACGTAAACGGCCACAAGTTCAGCGTGTCCGGCGA
GGGCGAGGGCGATGCCACCTACGGCAAGCTGACCCTGAAGCTTCTATGCACCACCGGCAAGCTGCCCGTG
CCCTGGCCCACCCTCGTGACCACCCTGGGCTACGGCCTGCAGTGCTTCGCCCGCTACCCCGACCACATGA
AGCAGCACGACTTCTTCAAGTCCGCCATGCCCGAAGGCTACGTCCAGGAGCGCACCATCTTCTTCAAGGA
CGACGGCAACTACAAGACCCGCGCCGAGGTGAAGTTCGAGGGCGACACCCTGGTGAACCGCATCGAGCTG
AAGGGCATCGACTTCAAGGAGGACGGCAACATCCTGGGGCACAAGCTGGAGTACAACTACAACAGCCACA
ACGTCTATATCACCGCCGACAAGCAGAAGAACGGCATCAAGGCCAACTTCAAGATCCGCCACAACATCGA
GGACGGCGGCGTGCAGCTCGCCGACCACTACCAGCAGAACACCCCCATCGGCGACGGCCCCGTGCTGCTG
CCCGACAACCACTACCTGAGCTACCAGTCCGCCCTGTTCAAAGACCCCAACGAGAAGCGCGATCACATGG
TCCTGCTGGAGTTCCTGACCGCCGCCGGGATCACTGAGGGCATGAACGAGCTGTACCTCGAGAAGTTTTC
TCAAGAACAGATCGGCGAAAACATTGTGTGCAGGGTCATTTGTACCACGGGTCAAATTCCCATCCGAGAT
TTGTCAGCTGATATTTCACAAGTGCTTAAGGAAAAACGATCCATAAAGAAAGTTTGGACATTTGGTAGAA
ACCCAGCCTGTGACTATCATTTAGGAAACATTTCAAGACTGTCAAATAAGCATTTCCAAATACTACTAGG
AGAAGACGGTAACCTTTTATTGAATGACATTTCCACTAATGGGACCTGGTTAAATGGGCAAAAAGTCGAG
AAGAACAGCAATCAGTTACTGTCCCAAGGTGATGAAATAACCGTTGGTGTAGGCGTGGAATCAGATATTT
TATCTCTGGTCATTTTCATAAACGACAAATTTAAGCAGTGCCTGGAGCAGAACAAAGTTGATCGCGGTAC
CAGTGCTGGTGGTAGTGCTGGTGGTAGTGCTGGTGGTAGTGCTGGTGGTAGTGCTGGTGGTTCCGGCAGT
GCTGGTGGTAGTGCTGGTGGTAGTACCAGTGCTGGTGGTAGTGCTGGTGGTAGTGCTGGTGGTAGTGCTG
GTGGTAGTGCTGGTGGTTCCGGCAGTGCTGGTGGTAGTGCTGGTGGTAGTACCAGTGCTGGTGGTAGTGC
TGGTGGTAGTGCTGGTGGTAGTGCTGGTGGTAGTGCTGGTGGTTCCGGCAGTGCTGGTGGTAGTGCTGGT
GGTAGTACCAGTGCTGGTGGTAGTGCTGGTGGTAGTGCTGGTGGTAGTGCTGGTGGTAGTGCTGGTGGTT
SCGGCAGTGCTGGTGGTAGTGCTGGTGGTAGTGCYAGTGCTGGTGGTAGTGCTGGTGGTAGTGCTGGTGG
TAGTGCTGGTGGTAGTGCTGGTGGTTSCGGCAGTGCTGGTGGTAGTGCTGGTGGTAGTACCAGTGCTGGT
GGTAGTGCTGGTGGTAGTGCTGGTGGTAGTGCTGGTGGTAGTGCTGGTGGTTCCGGCAGTGCTGGTGGTA
GTGCTGGTGGTAGTACCAGTGCTGGTGGTAGTGCTGGTGGTAGTGCTGGTGGTAGTGCTGGTGGTAGTGC
TGGTGGTTCCGGCAGTGCTGGTGGTAGTGCTGGTGGTAGTACCAGTGCTGGTGGTAGTGCTGGTGGTAGT
GCTGGTGGTAGTGCTGGTGGTAGTGCTGGTGGTTCCGGACCTGGTTCTAAGAAAATGTTTTGGCGGTCTG
CCTCTTGGTCTGCTTCACGGACTGCATCACAAGTTCCTGAGGGTGATGAGCAAAGCCTGAACATTCCGTG
TGCTATTAGTTCTGGGCCGAGTCGAAGATGTCCAGCTGCTCCTTTGACACCTCGTGATCATCATAACAGC
AAGGCTAGAGCTTGTTTGCCACCATTGCAGCCTCTTGCCATTTCTAGGAGGAGCTTAGACGAGTGGCCTG
GCGGCCGCATGGTGAGCAAGGGCGAGGAGCTGTTCACCGGGGTGGTGCCCATCCTGGTCGAGCTGGACGG
CGACGTAAACGGCCACAAGTTCAGCGTGTCCGGCGAGGGCGAGGGCGATGCCACCTACGGCAAGCTGACC
CTGAAGTTCATCTGCACCACCGGCAAGCTGCCCGTGCCCTGGCCCACCCTCGTGACCACCCTGTCCTGGG
GCGTGCAGTGCTTCGCCCGCTACCCCGACCACATGAAGCAGCACGACTTCTTCAAGTCCGCCATGCCCGA
AGGCTACGTCCAGGAGCGCACCATCTTCTTCAAGGACGACGGCAACTACAAGACCCGCGCCGAGGTGAAG
TTCGAGGGCGACACCCTGGTGAACCGCATCGAGCTGAAGGGCATCGACTTCAAGGAGGACGGCAACATCC
TGGGGCACAAGCTGGAGTACAACTACATCAGCGGGAACGTCTATATCACCGCCGACAAGCAGAAGAACGG
CATCAAGGCCAACTTCAAGATCCGCCACAACATCGAGGACGGCGGCGTGCAGCTCGCCGACCACTACCAG
CAGAACACCCCCATCGGCGACGGCCCCGTGCTGCTGCCCGACAACCACTACCTGAGCACCCAGTCCGCCT
TAAGCAAAGACCCCAACGAGAAGCGCGATCACATGGTCCTGCTGGAGTTCTTGACCGCCGCCGGGATCAC
TCTCGGCATGGACGAGCTGTCTAGACTTCCTAAGAAGAAGAGAAAGGTTGGAGGATAGTCGACGAATTTC
CCCGATCGTTCAAACATTTGGCAATAAAGTTTCTTAAGATTGAATCCTGTTGCCGGTCTTGCGATGATTA
TCATATAATTTCTGTTGAATTACGTTAAGCATGTAATAATTAACATGTAATGCATGACGTTATTTATGAG
ATGGGTTTTTATGATTAGAGTCCCGCAATTATACATTTAATACGCGATAGAAAACAAAATATAGCGCGCA
AACTAGGATAAATTATCGCGCGCGGTGTCATCTATGTTACTAGATCGGAGATCTGTCGACCTGCAGGCAT
GCAAGCTTGGCACTGGCCGTCGTTTTACAACGTCGTGACTGGGAAAACCCTGGCGTTACCCAACTTAATC
GCCTTGCAGCACATCCCCCTTTCGCCAGCTGGCGTAATAGCGAAGAGGCCCGCACCGATCGCCCTTCCCA
ACAGTTGCGCAGCCTGAATGGCGAATGCTAGAGCAGCTTGAGCTTGGATCAGATTGTCGTTTCCCGCCTT
CAGTTTAAACTATCAGTGTTTGACAGGATATATTGGCGGGTAAACCTAAGAGAAAAGAGCGTTTATTAGA
ATAATCGGATATTTAAAAGGGCGTGAAAAGGTTTATCCGTTCGTCCATTTGTATGTGCATGCCAACCACA
GGGTTCCCCTCGGGATCAAAGTACTTTGATCCAACCCCTCCGCTGCTATAGTGCAGTCGGCTTCTGACGT
TCAGTGCAGCCGTCTTCTGAAAACGACATGTCGCACAAGTCCTAAGTTACGCGACAGGCTGCCGCCCTGC
CCTTTTCCTGGCGTTTTCTTGTCGCGTGTTTTAGTCGCATAAAGTAGAATACTTGCGACTAGAACCGGAG
ACATTACGCCATGAACAAGAGCGCCGCCGCTGGCCTGCTGGGCTATGCCCGCGTCAGCACCGACGACCAG
GACTTGACCAACCAACGGGCCGAACTGCACGCGGCCGGCTGCACCAAGCTGTTTTCCGAGAAGATCACCG
GCACCAGGCGCGACCGCCCGGAGCTGGCCAGGATGCTTGACCACCTACGCCCTGGCGACGTTGTGACAGT
GACCAGGCTAGACCGCCTGGCCCGCAGCACCCGCGACCTACTGGACATTGCCGAGCGCATCCAGGAGGCC
GGCGCGGGCCTGCGTAGCCTGGCAGAGCCGTGGGCCGACACCACCACGCCGGCCGGCCGCATGGTGTTGA
CCGTGTTCGCCGGCATTGCCGAGTTCGAGCGTTCCCTAATCATCGACCGCACCCGGAGCGGGCGCGAGGC
CGCCAAGGCCCGAGGCGTGAAGTTTGGCCCCCGCCCTACCCTCACCCCGGCACAGATCGCGCACGCCCGC
GAGCTGATCGACCAGGAAGGCCGCACCGTGAAAGAGGCGGCTGCACTGCTTGGCGTGCATCGCTCGACCC
TGTACCGCGCACTTGAGCGCAGCGAGGAAGTGACGCCCACCGAGGCCAGGCGGCGCGGTGCCTTCCGTGA
GGACGCATTGACCGAGGCCGACGCCCTGGCGGCCGCCGAGAATGAACGCCAAGAGGAACAAGCATGAAAC
CGCACCAGGACGGCCAGGACGAACCGTTTTTCATTACCGAAGAGATCGAGGCGGAGATGATCGCGGCCGG
GTACGTGTTCGAGCCGCCCGCGCACGTCTCAACCGTGCGGCTGCATGAAATCCTGGCCGGTTTGTCTGAT
GCCAAGCTGGCGGCCTGGCCGGCCAGCTTGGCCGCTGAAGAAACCGAGCGCCGCCGTCTAAAAAGGTGAT
GTGTATTTGAGTAAAACAGCTTGCGTCATGCGGTCGCTGCGTATATGATGCGATGAGTAAATAAACAAAT
ACGCAAGGGGAACGCATGAAGGTTATCGCTGTACTTAACCAGAAAGGCGGGTCAGGCAAGACGACCATCG
CAACCCATCTAGCCCGCGCCCTGCAACTCGCCGGGGCCGATGTTCTGTTAGTCGATTCCGATCCCCAGGG
CAGTGCCCGCGATTGGGCGGCCGTGCGGGAAGATCAACCGCTAACCGTTGTCGGCATCGACCGCCCGACG
ATTGACCGCGACGTGAAGGCCATCGGCCGGCGCGACTTCGTAGTGATCGACGGAGCGCCCCAGGCGGCGG
ACTTGGCTGTGTCCGCGATCAAGGCAGCCGACTTCGTGCTGATTCCGGTGCAGCCAAGCCCTTACGACAT
ATGGGCCACCGCCGACCTGGTGGAGCTGGTTAAGCAGCGCATTGAGGTCACGGATGGAAGGCTACAAGCG
GCCTTTGTCGTGTCGCGGGCGATCAAAGGCACGCGCATCGGCGGTGAGGTTGCCGAGGCGCTGGCCGGGT
ACGAGCTGCCCATTCTTGAGTCCCGTATCACGCAGCGCGTGAGCTACCCAGGCACTGCCGCCGCCGGCAC
AACCGTTCTTGAATCAGAACCCGAGGGCGACGCTGCCCGCGAGGTCCAGGCGCTGGCCGCTGAAATTAAA
TCAAAACTCATTTGAGTTAATGAGGTAAAGAGAAAATGAGCAAAAGCACAAACACGCTAAGTGCCGGCCG
TCCGAGCGCACGCAGCAGCAAGGCTGCAACGTTGGCCAGCCTGGCAGACACGCCAGCCATGAAGCGGGTC
AACTTTCAGTTGCCGGCGGAGGATCACACCAAGCTGAAGATGTACGCGGTACGCCAAGGCAAGACCATTA
CCGAGCTGCTATCTGAATACATCGCGCAGCTACCAGAGTAAATGAGCAAATGAATAAATGAGTAGATGAA
TTTTAGCGGCTAAAGGAGGCGGCATGGAAAATCAAGAACAACCAGGCACCGACGCCGTGGAATGCCCCAT
GTGTGGAGGAACGGGCGGTTGGCCAGGCGTAAGCGGCTGGGTTGCCTGCCGGCCCTGCAATGGCACTGGA
ACCCCCAAGCCCGAGGAATCGGCGTGAGCGGTCGCAAACCATCCGGCCCGGTACAAATCGGCGCGGCGCT
GGGTGATGACCTGGTGGAGAAGTTGAAGGCCGCGCAGGCCGCCCAGCGGCAACGCATCGAGGCAGAAGCA
CGCCCCGGTGAATCGTGGCAAGCGGCCGCTGATCGAATCCGCAAAGAATCCCGGCAACCGCCGGCAGCCG
GTGCGCCGTCGATTAGGAAGCCGCCCAAGGGCGACGAGCAACCAGATTTTTTCGTTCCGATGCTCTATGA
CGTGGGCACCCGCGATAGTCGCAGCATCATGGACGTGGCCGTTTTCCGTCTGTCGAAGCGTGACCGACGA
GCTGGCGAGGTGATCCGCTACGAGCTTCCAGACGGGCACGTAGAGGTTTCCGCAGGGCCGGCCGGCATGG
CCAGTGTGTGGGATTACGACCTGGTACTGATGGCGGTTTCCCATCTAACCGAATCCATGAACCGATACCG
GGAAGGGAAGGGAGACAAGCCCGGCCGCGTGTTCCGTCCACACGTTGCGGACGTACTCAAGTTCTGCCGG
CGAGCCGATGGCGGAAAGCAGAAAGACGACCTGGTAGAAACCTGCATTCGGTTAAACACCACGCACGTTG
CCATGCAGCGTACGAAGAAGGCCAAGAACGGCCGCCTGGTGACGGTATCCGAGGGTGAAGCCTTGATTAG
CCGCTACAAGATCGTAAAGAGCGAAACCGGGCGGCCGGAGTACATCGAGATCGAGCTAGCTGATTGGATG
TACCGCGAGATCACAGAAGGCAAGAACCCGGACGTGCTGACGGTTCACCCCGATTACTTTTTGATCGATC
CCGGCATCGGCCGTTTTCTCTACCGCCTGGCACGCCGCGCCGCAGGCAAGGCAGAAGCCAGATGGTTGTT
CAAGACGATCTACGAACGCAGTGGCAGCGCCGGAGAGTTCAAGAAGTTCTGTTTCACCGTGCGCAAGCTG
ATCGGGTCAAATGACCTGCCGGAGTACGATTTGAAGGAGGAGGCGGGGCAGGCTGGCCCGATCCTAGTCA
TGCGCTACCGCAACCTGATCGAGGGCGAAGCATCCGCCGGTTCCTAATGTACGGAGCAGATGCTAGGGCA
AATTGCCCTAGCAGGGGAAAAAGGTCGAAAAGGTCTCTTTCCTGTGGATAGCACGTACATTGGGAACCCA
AAGCCGTACATTGGGAACCGGAACCCGTACATTGGGAACCCAAAGCCGTACATTGGGAACCGGTCACACA
TGTAAGTGACTGATATAAAAGAGAAAAAAGGCGATTTTTCCGCCTAAAACTCTTTAAAACTTATTAAAAC
TCTTAAAACCCGCCTGGCCTGTGCATAACTGTCTGGCCAGCGCACAGCCGAAGAGCTGCAAAAAGCGCCT
ACCCTTCGGTCGCTGCGCTCCCTACGCCCCGCCGCTTCGCGTCGGCCTATCGCGGCCGCTGGCCGCTCAA
AAATGGCTGGCCTACGGCCAGGCAATCTACCAGGGCGCGGACAAGCCGCGCCGTCGCCACTCGACCGCCG
GCGCCCACATCAAGGCACCCTGCCTCGCGCGTTTCGGTGATGACGGTGAAAACCTCTGACACATGCAGCT
CCCGGAGACGGTCACAGCTTGTCTGTAAGCGGATGCCGGGAGCAGACAAGCCCGTCAGGGCGCGTCAGCG
GGTGTTGGCGGGTGTCGGGGCGCAGCCATGACCCAGTCACGTAGCGATAGCGGAGTGTATACTGGCTTAA
CTATGCGGCATCAGAGCAGATTGTACTGAGAGTGCACCATATGCGGTGTGAAATACCGCACAGATGCGTA
AGGAGAAAATACCGCATCAGGCGCTCTTCCGCTTCCTCGCTCACTGACTCGCTGCGCTCGGTCGTTCGGC
TGCGGCGAGCGGTATCAGCTCACTCAAAGGCGGTAATACGGTTATCCACAGAATCAGGGGATAACGCAGG
AAAGAACATGTGAGCAAAAGGCCAGCAAAAGGCCAGGAACCGTAAAAAGGCCGCGTTGCTGGCGTTTTTC
CATAGGCTCCGCCCCCCTGACGAGCATCACAAAAATCGACGCTCAAGTCAGAGGTGGCGAAACCCGACAG
GACTATAAAGATACCAGGCGTTTCCCCCTGGAAGCTCCCTCGTGCGCTCTCCTGTTCCGACCCTGCCGCT
TACCGGATACCTGTCCGCCTTTCTCCCTTCGGGAAGCGTGGCGCTTTCTCATAGCTCACGCTGTAGGTAT
CTCAGTTCGGTGTAGGTCGTTCGCTCCAAGCTGGGCTGTGTGCACGAACCCCCCGTTCAGCCCGACCGCT
GCGCCTTATCCGGTAACTATCGTCTTGAGTCCAACCCGGTAAGACACGACTTATCGCCACTGGCAGCAGC
CACTGGTAACAGGATTAGCAGAGCGAGGTATGTAGGCGGTGCTACAGAGTTCTTGAAGTGGTGGCCTAAC
TACGGCTACACTAGAAGGACAGTATTTGGTATCTGCGCTCTGCTGAAGCCAGTTACCTTCGGAAAAAGAG
TTGGTAGCTCTTGATCCGGCAAACAAACCACCGCTGGTAGCGGTGGTTTTTTTGTTTGCAAGCAGCAGAT
TACGCGCAGAAAAAAAGGATCTCAAGAAGATCCTTTGATCTTTTCTACGGGGTCTGACGCTCAGTGGAAC
GAAAACTCACGTTAAGGGATTTTGGTCATGCATTCTAGGGAAGGTGCGAACAAGTCCCTGATATGAGATC
ATGTTTGTCATCTGGAGCCATAGAACAGGGTTCATC
[978 nt withheld, positions 9207-10184]
TAAAAACTGGGGATAACGCCTTAAATGGCGAAGAAACGGTCTAAATAGGCTGATTCAAGGCATTTACGGG
AGAAAAAATCGGCTCAAACATGAAGAAATGAAATGACTGAGTCAGCCGAGAAGAATTTCCCCGCTTATTC
GCACCTTCCCTAGGTACTAAAACAATTCATCCAGTAAAATATAATATTTTATTTTCTCCCAATCAGGCTT
GATCCCCAGTAAGTCAAAAAATAGCTCGACATACTGTTCTTCCCCGATATCCTCCCTGATCGACCGGACG
CAGAAGGCAATGTCATACCACTTGTCCGCCCTGCCGCTTCTCCCAAGATCAATAAAGCCACTTACTTTGC
CATCTTTCACAAAGATGTTGCTGTCTCCCAGGTCGCCGTGGGAAAAGACAAGTTCCTCTTCGGGCTTTTC
CGTCTTTAAAAAATCATACAGCTCGCGCGGATCTTTAAATGGAGTGTCTTCTTCCCAGTTTTCGCAATCC
ACATCGGCCAGATCGTTATTCAGTAAGTAATCCAATTCGGCTAAGCGGCTGTCTAAGCTATTCGTATAGG
GACAATCCGATATGTCGATGGAGTGAAAGAGCCTGATGCACTCCGCATACAGCTCGATAATCTTTTCAGG
GCTTTGTTCATCTTCATACTCTTCCGAGCAAAGGACGCCATCGGCCTCACTCATGAGCAGATTGCTCCAG
CCATCATGCCGTTCAAAGTGCAGGACCTTTGGAACAGGCAGCTTTCCTTCCAGCCATAGCATCATGTCCT
TTTCCCGTTCCACATCATAGGTGGTCCCTTTATACCGGCTGTCCGTCATTTTTAAATATAGGTTTTCATT
TTCTCCCACCAGCTTATATACCTTAGCAGGAGACATTCCTTCCGTATCTTTTACGCAGCGGTATTTTTCG
ATCAGTTTTTTCAATTCCGGTGATATTCTCATTTTAGCCATTTATTATTTCCTTCCTCTTTTCTACAGTA
TTTAAAGATACCCCAAGAAGCTAATTATAACAAGACGAACTCCAATTCACTGTTCCTTGCATTCTAAAAC
CTTAAATACCAGAAAACAGCTTTTTCAAAGTTGTTTTCAAAGTTGGCGTATAACATAGTATCGACGGAGC
CGATTTTGAAACCGCGGTGATCACAGGCAGCAACGCTCTGTCATCGTTACAATCAACATGCTACCCTCCG
CGAGATCATCCGTGTTTCAAACCCGGCAGCTTAGTTGCCGTTCTTCCGAATAGCATCGGTAACATGAGCA
AAGTCTGCCGCCTTACAACGGCTCTCCCGCTGACGCCGTCCCGGACTGATGGGCTGCCTGTATCGAGTGG
TGATTTTGTGCCGAGCTGCCGGTCGGGGAGCTGTTGGCTGGCTGGTGGCAGGATATATTGTGGTGTAAAC
AAATTGACGCTTAGACAACTTAATAACACATTGCGGACGTTTTTAATGTACTGAATTAACGCCGAATTAA
TTCGGGGGATCTGGATTTTAGTACTGGATTTTGGTTTTAGGAATTAGAAATTTTATTGATAGAAGTATTT
TACAAATACAAATACATACTAAGGGTTTCTTATATGCTCAACACATGAGCGAAACCCTATAGGAACCCTA
ATTCCCTTATCTGGGAACTACTCACACATTATTATGGAGAAACTCGAGCTTGTCGATCGACAGATCCCGG
TCGGCATCTACTCTATTTCTTTGCCCTCGGACGAGTGCTGGGGCGTCGGTTTCCACTATCGGCGAGTACT
TCTACACAGCCATCGGTCCAGACGGCCGCGCTTCTGCGGGCGATTTGTGTACGCCCGACAGTCCCGGCTC
CGGATCGGACGATTGCGTCGCATCGACCCTGCGCCCAAGCTGCATCATCGAAATTGCCGTCAACCAAGCT
CTGATAGAGTTGGTCAAGACCAATGCGGAGCATATACGCCCGGAGTCGTGGCGATCCTGCAAGCTCCGGA
TGCCTCCGCTCGAAGTAGCGCGTCTGCTGCTCCATACAAGCCAACCACGGCCTCCAGAAGAAGATGTTGG
CGACCTCGTATTGGGAATCCCCGAACATCGCCTCGCTCCAGTCAATGACCGCTGTTATGCGGCCATTGTC
CGTCAGGACATTGTTGGAGCCGAAATCCGCGTGCACGAGGTGCCGGACTTCGGGGCAGTCCTCGGCCCAA
AGCATCAGCTCATCGAGAGCCTGCGCGACGGACGCACTGACGGTGTCGTCCATCACAGTTTGCCAGTGAT
ACACATGGGGATCAGCAATCGCGCATATGAAATCACGCCATGTAGTGTATTGACCGATTCCTTGCGGTCC
GAATGGGCCGAACCCGCTCGTCTGGCTAAGATCGGCCGCAGCGATCGCATCCATAGCCTCCGCGACCGGT
TGTAGAACAGCGGGCAGTTCGGTTTCAGGCAGGTCTTGCAACGTGACACCCTGTGAACGGCGGGAGATGC
AATAGGTCAGGCTCTCGCTAAACTCCCCAATGTCAAGCACTTCCGGAATCGGGAGCGCGGCCGATGCAAA
GTGCCGATAAACATAACGATCTTTGTAGAAACCATCGGCGCAGCTATTTACCCGCAGGACATATCCACGC
CCTCCTACATCGAAGCTGAAAGCACGAGATTCTTCGCCCTCCGAGAGCTGCATCAGGTCGGAGACGCTGT
CGAACTTTTCGATCAGAAACTTCTCGACAGACGTCGCGGTGAGTTCAGGCTTTTTCATATCTCATTGCCC
CCCGGATCTGCGAAAGCTCGAGAGAGATAGATTTGTAGAGAGAGACTGGTGATTTCAGCGTGTCCTCTCC
AAATGAAATGAACTTCCTTATATAGAGGAAGGGTCTTGCGAAGGATAGTGGGATTGTGCGTCATCCCTTA
CGTCAGTGGAGATATCACATCAATCCACTTGCTTTGAAGACGTGGTTGGAACGTCTTCTTTTTCCACGAT
GCTCCTCGTGGGTGGGGGTCCATCTTTGGGACCACTGTCGGCAGAGGCATCTTGAACGATAGCCTTTCCT
TTATCGCAATGATGGCATTTGTAGGTGCCACCTTCCTTTTCTACTGTCCTTTTGATGAAGTGACAGATAG
CTGGGCAATGGAATCCGAGGAGGTTTCCCGATATTACCCTTTGTTGAAAAGTCTCAATAGCCCTTTGGTC
TTCTGAGACTGTATCTTTGATATTCTTGGAGTAGACGAGAGTGTCGTGCTCCACCATGTTCACATCAATC
CACTTGCTTTGAAGACGTGGTTGGAACGTCTTCTTTTTCCACGATGCTCCTCGTGGGTGGGGGTCCATCT
TTGGGACCACTGTCGGCAGAGGCATCTTGAACGATAGCCTTTCCTTTATCGCAATGATGGCATTTGTAGG
TGCCACCTTCCTTTTCTACTGTCCTTTTGATGAAGTGACAGATAGCTGGGCAATGGAATCCGAGGAGGTT
TCCCGATATTACCCTTTGTTGAAAAGTCTCAATAGCCCTTTGGTCTTCTGAGACTGTATCTTTGATATTC
TTGGAGTAGACGAGAGTGTCGTGCTCCACCATGTTGGCAAGCTGCTCTAGCCAATACGCAAACCGCCTCT
CCCCGCGCGTTGGCCGATTCATTAATGCAGCTGGCACGACAGGTTTCCCGACTGGAAAGCGGGCAGTGAG
CGCAACGCAATTAATGTGAGTTAGCTCACTCATTAGGCACCCCAGGCTTTACACTTTATGCTTCCGGCTC
GTATGTTGTGTGGAATTGTGAGCGGATAACAATTTCACACAGGAAACAGCTATGACATGATTACG
Features (pLannotate 1.2.2; 27 found; start..end, strand, type, name):
    673..1386    +  CDS            YPet: YPet is a basic (constitutively fluorescent) yellow fluorescent protein published in 2005, derived from Aequorea victoria. It has moderate acid sensitivity.
   1363..1815    +  CDS            RAD53 (fragment): RAD53_YEAST - Also known as MEC2, SAD1, SPK1. Experimental evidence at protein level: Swiss-Prot protein existence level 1. Controls S-phase checkpoint as well as G1 and G2 DNA damage checkpoints. Phosphorylates proteins on serine, threonine, and tyrosine. Prevents entry into anaphase and mitotic exit after DNA damage via regulation of the Polo kinase CDC5. Seems to be involved in the phosphorylation of RPH1. From Saccharomyces cerevisiae (strain ATCC 204508 / S288c) (Baker's yeast).
   2560..2799    +  CDS            MKP1 (fragment): MKP1_ARATH - Experimental evidence at protein level: Swiss-Prot protein existence level 1. Protein-tyrosine-phosphatase that acts as a negative regulator of MPK6 and MPK3 signaling by dephosphorylating and repressing MPK6 and MPK3. Modulates defense response by repressing salicylic acid (SA) production, camalexin biosynthesis and SNC1- mediated responses. Acts as a negative regulator of MPK6-mediated pathogen-associated molecular pattern (PAMP) responses, including MPK6 and MPK3 activation, accumulation of extracellular reactive oxygen species and inhibition of seedling growth. Involved in UV-
   2809..3519    +  CDS            Turquoise-GL: Turquoise-GL is a basic (constitutively fluorescent) cyan fluorescent protein published in 2010, derived from Aequorea victoria.
   3574..3826    +  terminator     NOS terminator: nopaline synthase terminator and poly(A) signal
   3835..3858    +  misc_feature   MCS (fragment): pUC18/19 multiple cloning site
   3861..4015    +  CDS            lacZα (fragment): LacZα fragment of β-galactosidase; lacZ fragment
   4081..4105    +  misc_feature   RB T-DNA repeat: right border repeat from nopaline C58 T-DNA
   4445..4846    +  CDS            Y4CG_SINFN (fragment): Protein inferred from homology: Swiss-Prot protein existence level 3. From Sinorhizobium fredii (strain NBRC 101917 / NGR234).
   5406..6035    +  CDS            pVS1 StaA: stability protein from the Pseudomonas plasmid pVS1 (Heeb et al., 2000)
   6464..7537    +  CDS            pVS1 RepA: replication protein from the Pseudomonas plasmid pVS1 (Heeb et al., 2000)
   7603..7797    +  rep_origin     pVS1 oriV: origin of replication for the Pseudomonas plasmid pVS1 (Heeb et al., 2000)
   8000..8039    +  CDS            rop (fragment): Rop protein, which maintains plasmids at low copy number; rop
   8141..8281    +  misc_feature   bom: basis of mobility region from pBR322
   8467..9055    -  rep_origin     ori: high-copy-number ColE1/pMB1/pBR322/pUC origin of replication
   9140..9208    -  CDS            yghO (fragment) (sequence partly withheld): YGHO_ECOLI - Experimental evidence at transcript level: Swiss-Prot protein existence level 2. From Escherichia coli (strain K12).
   9207..10184   +  CDS            insH10 (sequence withheld): INH10_ECOLI - Protein inferred from homology: Swiss-Prot protein existence level 3. Involved in the transposition of the insertion sequence IS5. From Escherichia coli (strain K12).
  10341..11135   -  CDS            KanR: aminoglycoside phosphotransferase; aphA-3; confers resistance to kanamycin
  11560..11584   +  misc_feature   LB T-DNA repeat: left border repeat from nopaline C58 T-DNA
  11662..11836   -  polyA_signal   CaMV poly(A) signal: cauliflower mosaic virus polyadenylation signal
  11877..12902   -  CDS            HygR: hygromycin B phosphotransferase confers resistance to hygromycin
  12969..13645   -  promoter       CaMV 35S promoter (enhanced): cauliflower mosaic virus 35S promoter with a duplicated enhancer region
  13735..13823   +  CDS            lacI (fragment): lac repressor; lacI; The lac repressor binds to the lac operator to inhibit transcription in E. coli. This inhibition can be relieved by adding lactose or isopropyl-β-D-thiogalactopyranoside (IPTG).
  13836..13857   +  protein_bind   CAP binding site: CAP binding activates transcription in the presence of cAMP. E. coli catabolite activator protein
  13872..13902   +  promoter       lac promoter: promoter for the E. coli lac operon
  13906..13928   +  protein_bind   lac operator (fragment): The lac repressor binds to the lac operator to inhibit transcription in E. coli. This inhibition can be relieved by adding lactose or isopropyl-β-D-thiogalactopyranoside (IPTG). lac repressor encoded by lacI
  13959..27      +  misc_feature   MCS (fragment) (across the origin): pUC18/19 multiple cloning site
