[The description below was written by a language model from this plasmid's Addgene catalogue record and pLannotate feature annotations shown in this document.]
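Description:
pSOMA-NLS is a plant binary vector of about 14 kb built on the pCAMBIA-1300 backbone, intended for Agrobacterium-mediated transformation of Arabidopsis thaliana. It is maintained in E. coli through a ColE1/pBR322-type origin with the adjacent bom mobilisation region. The pVS1 oriV, together with the RepA replication and StaA stability proteins, supports maintenance in Agrobacterium. Bacterial selection is by kanamycin (aphA-3). Between the left and right T-DNA border repeats lies a hygromycin phosphotransferase gene driven by an enhanced CaMV 35S promoter and ended by the CaMV poly(A) signal, which allows selection of transformed plants.

The payload is SOMA-NLS, a single-chain FRET sensor of Arabidopsis MAPK activity. The annotated open reading frame begins with the yellow fluorescent protein YPet, followed by a fragment of yeast RAD53, which presumably serves as the phosphopeptide-binding module. An unannotated stretch comes next and probably corresponds to the long flexible Eevee linker mentioned in the depositor comments. After it come a fragment of the Arabidopsis phosphatase MKP1, a known regulator of MPK3 and MPK6 that most likely supplies the kinase substrate or docking sequence, and the cyan fluorescent protein Turquoise-GL. A NOS terminator closes the unit. Phosphorylation of the sensor is expected to alter FRET between the two fluorophores, giving a live-cell readout of MAPK activity, and the nuclear localization signal confines this readout to the nucleus. Neither the NLS nor the promoter driving the sensor is annotated in the feature table, and the record does not name that promoter. The sequenced plasmid also contains an IS5 transposase (insH) insertion in the backbone near the kanamycin gene. The depositors note discrepancies between their reference sequence and the repository sequence that they say do not affect function.
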