Addgene plasmid #118937: pSOMA-NLS
Purpose: Used to express the SOMA FRET sensor with a nuclear localization signal in Arabidopsis thaliana
Depositing lab: Patrick Krysan. Depositing organization: University of Wisconsin, Madison. Publication: A Forster resonance energy transfer sensor for live-cell imaging of mitogen-activated protein kinase activity in Arabidopsis. Zaman N, Seitz K, Kabir M, George-Schreder LS, Shepstone I, Liu Y, Zhang S, Krysan PJ. Plant J. 2018 Nov 16. doi: 10.1111/tpj.14164. PubMed 30444549.
Backbone
  Vector backbone: pCAMBIA-1300
  Vector type: Plant Expression
  Selectable markers: Hygromycin
Growth in bacteria
  Bacterial resistance: Kanamycin, 50 μg/mL
  Growth temperature: 37°C
  Growth strain: DH5alpha
  Copy number: Unknown
Gene/Insert
  Gene/Insert name: SOMA Sensor for Arabidopsis MAPK activity with Nuclear Localization Signal (alt name: SOMA-NLS)
  Species: A. thaliana (mustard weed), Synthetic
Terms and licenses: Academic/Nonprofit Terms; Industry Terms: Not Available to Industry
Depositor comments: The Eevee Linker present in this plasmid was invented by Prof. Michiyuki Matsuda at Kyoto University. The Eevee Linker has been patented by Kyoto University. The plasmid backbone used to produce the SOMA sensor was a kind gift of Michiyuki Matsuda and Kazuhiro Aoki. Please note there are some sequence discrepancies between the Addgene quality control sequence and the author-supplied Genbank sequence. The authors have noted that the discrepancies do NOT affect plasmid function.
How to cite: pSOMA-NLS was a gift from Patrick Krysan (Addgene plasmid # 118937 ; http://n2t.net/addgene:118937 ; RRID:Addgene_118937)
